>Addgene plasmid #176773 | pEE016 | addgene full sequence | sequence record 349626 | Addgene NGS Result
GCGCCAGGGTGGTTTTTCTTTTCACCAGTGAGACGGGCAACAGCTGATTGCCCTTCACCGCCTGGCCCTG
AGAGAGTTGCAGCAAGCGGTCCACGCTGGTTTGCCCCAGCAGGCGAAAATCCTGTTTGATGGTGGTTAAC
GGCGGGATATAACATGAGCTGTCTTCGGTATCGTCGTATCCCACTACCGAGATATCCGCACCAACGCGCA
GCCCGGACTCGGTAATGGCGCGCATTGCGCCCAGCGCCATCTGATCGTTGGCAACCAGCATCGCAGTGGG
AACGATGCCCTCATTCAGCATTTGCATGGTTTGTTGAAAACCGGACATGGCACTCCAGTCGCCTTCCCGT
TCCGCTATCGGCTGAATTTGATTGCGAGTGAGATATTTATGCCAGCCAGCCAGACGCAGACGCGCCGAGA
CAGAACTTAATGGGCCCGCTAACAGCGCGATTTGCTGGTGACCCAATGCGACCAGATGCTCCACGCCCAG
TCGCGTACCGTCTTCATGGGAGAAAATAATACTGTTGATGGGTGTCTGGTCAGAGACATCAAGAAATAAC
GCCGGAACATTAGTGCAGGCAGCTTCCACAGCAATGGCATCCTGGTCATCCAGCGGATAGTTAATGATCA
GCCCACTGACGCGTTGCGCGAGAAGATTGTGCACCGCCGCTTTACAGGCTTCGACGCCGCTTCGTTCTAC
CATCGACACCACCACGCTGGCACCCAGTTGATCGGCGCGAGATTTAATCGCCGCGACAATTTGCGACGGC
GCGTGCAGGGCCAGACTGGAGGTGGCAACGCCAATCAGCAACGACTGTTTGCCCGCCAGTTGTTGTGCCA
CGCGGTTGGGAATGTAATTCAGCTCCGCCATCGCCGCTTCCACTTTTTCCCGCGTTTTCGCAGAAACGTG
GCTGGCCTGGTTCACCACGCGGGAAACGGTCTGATAAGAGACACCGGCATACTCTGCGACATCGTATAAC
GTTACTGGTTTCACATTCACCACCCTGAATTGACTCTCTTCCGGGCGCTATCATGCCATACCGCGAAAGG
TTTTGCGCCATTCGATGGTGTCCGGGATCTCGACGCTCTCCCTTATGCGACTCCTGCATTAGGAAGCAGC
CCAGTAGTAGGTTGAGGCCGTTGAGCACCGCCGCCGCAAGGAATGGTGCATGCAAGGAGATGGCGCCCAA
CAGTCCCCCGGCCACGGGGCCTGCCACCATACCCACGCCGAAACAAGCGCTCATGAGCCCGAAGTGGCGA
GCCCGATCTTCCCCATCGGTGATGTCGGCGATATAGGCGCCAGCAACCGCACCTGTGGCGCCGGTGATGC
CGGCCACGATGCGTCCGGCGTAGAGGATCGAGATCTCGATCCCGCGAAATTAATACGACTCACTATAGGG
GAATTGTGAGCGGATAACAATTCCCCTCTAGAAATAATTTTGTTTAACTTTAAGAAGGAGATATACATAT
GGACGGCTGCATCGAGGATCTGCGCTTCATCGAGTTCGATGGTTTCCGTTTAGCATCTACCATCCACCGT
CCGGCCATTGCGACCTCTTCCGCTGTGCTGATGCTGCATGGCTTTACGGGTAACCGCATCGAGGTCAACC
GTCTGTACGTAGACATCGCACGTCGCCTGTGTTCCGAAGGTATGGTTGTTCTGAGACTGGACTACCGCGG
CCACGGCGAATCTTCCTTGCCGTTCGAAGAATTCAAAATCGGTTACGCCCTGGAGGATGGTGGTAAAGCC
CTGGAAGTTCTGCAGAAACTGTTTAACCCGGTGCGTATCGGCGTCGTCGGTTTCTCTCTGGGTGGTTATG
TAGCTATTCACCTGGCAAGCCGCTATCGTGGTGCGATCTCTTCTCTGGCGCTGCTGGCCCCGGGTATCAA
GATGGATGAGCTGGCAACTGAACTTGCCCGCAAACTGTCCCTGGAAGGCGACTTCTACATCGTACGTGCA
CTGAAAATTCGCCGCGAAGGTATCGAAAGCATGATCCGTAGCCCGTCCGCCATGATTTATGCAGACACCG
TTGATATCCCGGTGCTGATCATCCACGCGAAAAACGACAGCGCGGTGCCTTACATCCACAGCATCGAATT
TTACGAAAAAATCCGCAGCCAGAAAAAACGCATCGTTATCCTGGACGAAGGTGGTCACACTTTCGAACTG
CACCACATCCGTGATCGCGTGATCGAAGAAGTGGTTGCGTGGTTCCGCGAAACCCTGCTGTACACGCTCG
AGCACCACCACCACCACCACTGAGATCCGGCTGCTAACAAAGCCCGAAAGGAAGCTGAGTTGGCTGCTGC
CACCGCTGAGCAATAACTAGCATAACCCCTTGGGGCCTCTAAACGGGTCTTGAGGGGTTTTTTGCTGAAA
GGAGGAACTATATCCGGATTGGCGAATGGG
[124 nt withheld, positions 2411-2534]
C
[91 nt withheld, positions 2536-2626]
A
[49 nt withheld, positions 2628-2676]
CCTTTGACGTTGGAGTCCACGTTCTTT
[37 nt withheld, positions 2704-2740]
ACCCTATCTCGGTCTATTCTTTTGATTTATAAGGGATTTTGCCGATTTCGGCCTATTGGTTAAAAAATGA
GCTGATTTAACAAAAATTTAACGCGAATTTTAACAAAATATTAACGCTTACAATTTAGGTGGCACTTTTC
GGGGAAATGTGCGCGGAACCCCTATTTGTTTATTTTTCTAAATACATTCAAATATGTATCCGCTCATGAG
ACAATAACCCTGATAAATGCTTCAATAATATTGAAAAAGGAAGAGTATGAGTATTCAACATTTCCGTGTC
GCCCTTATTCCCTTTTTTGCGGCATTTTGCCTTCCTGTTTTTGCTCACCCAGAAACGCTGGTGAAAGTAA
AAGATGCTGAAGATCAGTTGGGTGCACGAGTGGGTTACATCGAACTGGATCTCAACAGCGGTAAGATCCT
TGAGAGTTTTCGCCCCGAAGAACGTTTTCCAATGATGAGCACTTTTAAAGTTCTGCTATGTGGCGCGGTA
TTATCCCGTATTGACGCCGGGCAAGAGCAACTCGGTCGCCGCATACACTATTCTCAGAATGACTTGGTTG
AGTACTCACCAGTCACAGAAAAGCATCTTACGGATGGCATGACAGTAAGAGAATTATGCAGTGCTGCCAT
AACCATGAGTGATAACACTGCGGCCAACTTACTTCTGACAACGATCGGAGGACCGAAGGAGCTAACCGCT
TTTTTGCACAACATGGGGGATCATGTAACTCGCCTTGATCGTTGGGAACCGGAGCTGAATGAAGCCATAC
CAAACGACGAGCGTGACACCACGATGCCTGCAGCAATGGCAACAACGTTGCGCAAACTATTAACTGGCGA
ACTACTTACTCTAGCTTCCCGGCAACAATTAATAGACTGGATGGAGGCGGATAAAGTTGCAGGACCACTT
CTGCGCTCGGCCCTTCCGGCTGGCTGGTTTATTGCTGATAAATCTGGAGCCGGTGAGCGTGGGTCTCGCG
GTATCATTGCAGCACTGGGGCCAGATGGTAAGCCCTCCCGTATCGTAGTTATCTACACGACGGGGAGTCA
GGCAACTATGGATGAACGAAATAGACAGATCGCTGAGATAGGTGCCTCACTGATTAAGCATTGGTAACTG
TCAGACCAAGTTTACTCATATATACTTTAGATTGATTTAAAACTTCATTTTTAATTTAAAAGGATCTAGG
TGAAGATCCTTTTTGATAATCTCATGACCAAAATCCCTTAACGTGAGTTTTCGTTCCACTGAGCGTCAGA
CCCCGTAGAAAAGATCAAAGGATCTTCTTGAGATCCTTTTTTTCTGCGCGTAATCTGCTGCTTGCAAACA
AAAAAACCACCGCTACCAGCGGTGGTTTGTTTGCCGGATCAAGAGCTACCAACTCTTTTTCCGAAGGTAA
CTGGCTTCAGCAGAGCGCAGATACCAAATACTGTCCTTCTAGTGTAGCCGTAGTTAGGCCACCACTTCAA
GAACTCTGTAGCACCGCCTACATACCTCGCTCTGCTAATCCTGTTACCAGTGGCTGCTGCCAGTGGCGAT
AAGTCGTGTCTTACCGGGTTGGACTCAAGACGATAGTTACCGGATAAGGCGCAGCGGTCGGGCTGAACGG
GGGGTTCGTGCACACAGCCCAGCTTGGAGCGAACGACCTACACCGAACTGAGATACCTACAGCGTGAGCT
ATGAGAAAGCGCCACGCTTCCCGAAGGGAGAAAGGCGGACAGGTATCCGGTAAGCGGCAGGGTCGGAACA
GGAGAGCGCACGAGGGAGCTTCCAGGGGGAAACGCCTGGTATCTTTATAGTCCTGTCGGGTTTCGCCACC
TCTGACTTGAGCGTCGATTTTTGTGATGCTCGTCAGGGGGGCGGAGCCTATGGAAAAACGCCAGCAACGC
GGCCTTTTTACGGTTCCTGGCCTTTTGCTGGCCTTTTGCTCACATGTTCTTTCCTGCGTTATCCCCTGAT
TCTGTGGATAACCGTATTACCGCCTTTGAGTGAGCTGATACCGCTCGCCGCAGCCGAACGACCGAGCGCA
GCGAGTCAGTGAGCGAGGAAGCGGAAGAGCGCCTGATGCGGTATTTTCTCCTTACGCATCTGTGCGGTAT
TTCACACCGCAATGGTGCACTCTCAGTACAATCTGCTCTGATGCCGCATAGTTAAGCCAGTATACACTCC
GCTATCGCTACGTGACTGGGTCATGGCTGCGCCCCGACACCCGCCAACACCCGCTGACGCGCCCTGACGG
GCTTGTCTGCTCCCGGCATCCGCTTACAGACAAGCTGTGACCGTCTCCGGGAGCTGCATGTGTCAGAGGT
TTTCACCGTCATCACCGAAACGCGCGAGGCAGCTGCGGTAAAGCTCATCAGCGTGGTCGTGAAGCGATTC
ACAGATGTCTGCCTGTTCATCCGCGTCCAGCTCGTTGAGTTTCTCCAGAAGCGTTAATGTCTGGCTTCTG
ATAAAGCGGGCCATGTTAAGGGCGGTTTTTTCCTGTTTGGTCACTGATGCCTCCGTGTAAGGGGGATTTC
TGTTCATGGGGGTAATGATACCGATGAAACGAGAGAGGATGCTCACGATACGGGTTACTGATGATGAACA
TGCCCGGTTACTGGAACGTTGTGAGGGTAAACAACTGGCGGTATGGATGCGGCGGGACCAGAGAAAAATC
ACTCAGGGTCAATGCCAGCGCTTCGTTAATACAGATGTAGGTGTTCCACAGGGTAGCCAGCAGCATCCTG
CGATGCAGATCCGGAACATAATGGTGCAGGGCGCTGACTTCCGCGTTTCCAGACTTTACGAAACACGGAA
ACCGAAGACCATTCATGTTGTTGCTCAGGTCGCAGACGTTTTGCAGCAGCAGTCGCTTCACGTTCGCTCG
CGTATCGGTGATTCATTCTGCTAACCAGTAAGGCAACCCCGCCAGCCTAGCCGGGTCCTCAACGACAGGA
GCACGATCATGCGCACCCGTGGGGCCGCCATGCCGGCGATAATGGCCTGCTTCTCGCCGAAACGTTTGGT
GGCGGGACCAGTGACGAAGGCTTGAGCGAGGGCGTGCAAGATTCCGAATACCGCAAGCGACAGGCCGATC
ATCGTCGCGCTCCAGCGAAAGCGGTCCTCGCCGAAAATGACCCAGAGCGCTGCCGGCACCTGTCCTACGA
GTTGCATGATAAAGAAGACAGTCATAAGTGCGGCGACGATAGTCATGCCCCGCGCCCACCGGAAGGAGCT
GACTGGGTTGAAGGCTCTCAAGGGCATCGGTCGAGATCCCGGTGCCTAATGAGTGAGCTAACTTACATTA
ATTGCGTTGCGCTCACTGCCCGCTTTCCAGTCGGGAAACCTGTCGTGCCAGCTGCATTAATGAATCGGCC
AACGCGCGGGGAGAGGCGGTTTGCGTATTGG
Features (pLannotate 1.2.2; 18 found; start..end, strand, type, name):
    995..1072    -  promoter       lacI promoter: lacI
   1080..1359    -  CDS            TcR (fragment): tetracycline efflux protein; tet; confers resistance to tetracycline
   1381..1399    +  promoter       T7 promoter: promoter for bacteriophage T7 RNA polymerase
   1400..1424    +  protein_bind   lac operator: The lac repressor binds to the lac operator to inhibit transcription in E. coli. This inhibition can be relieved by adding lactose or isopropyl-β-D-thiogalactopyranoside (IPTG). lac repressor encoded by lacI
   1439..1461    +  RBS            RBS: efficient ribosome binding site from bacteriophage T7 gene 10 (Olins and Rangwala, 1989)
   2243..2260    +  CDS            9xHis (fragment): 9xHis affinity tag
   2270..2319    +  CDS            SET1 (fragment): solubility-enhancement tag derived from T7 phage gene 10B
   2327..2374    +  terminator     T7 terminator: transcription terminator for bacteriophage T7 RNA polymerase
   2411..2839    +  rep_origin     f1 ori (sequence partly withheld): f1 bacteriophage origin of replication; arrow indicates direction of (+) strand synthesis
   2892..2996    +  promoter       AmpR promoter: bla
   2997..3857    +  CDS            AmpR: β-lactamase; bla; confers resistance to ampicillin, carbenicillin, and related antibiotics
   4028..4616    +  rep_origin     ori: high-copy-number ColE1/pMB1/pBR322/pUC origin of replication
   4802..4941    -  misc_feature   bom: basis of mobility region from pBR322
   5043..5234    -  CDS            rop: Rop protein, which maintains plasmids at low copy number; rop
   5251..5631    +  CDS            YPB1_ECOLX: Protein predicted: Swiss-Prot protein existence level 4. From Escherichia coli.
   5703..5994    -  CDS            TcR (fragment): tetracycline efflux protein; tet; confers resistance to tetracycline
   6009..6030    -  protein_bind   CAP binding site: CAP binding activates transcription in the presence of cAMP. E. coli catabolite activator protein
   6043..994     -  CDS            lacI (across the origin): lac repressor; lacI; The lac repressor binds to the lac operator to inhibit transcription in E. coli. This inhibition can be relieved by adding lactose or isopropyl-β-D-thiogalactopyranoside (IPTG).
