[The description below was written by a language model from this plasmid's Addgene catalogue record and pLannotate feature annotations shown in this document.]
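Description:
pEE016 is a bacterial expression plasmid built on the pET21b(+) backbone, carrying a codon-optimized gene for a putative thermophilic poly(ethylene terephthalate) hydrolase. The roughly 765 bp insert, designated "208", derives from an environmental (metagenomic) sample rather than a cultured organism, and was cloned between the NdeI and XhoI sites. The sequenced plasmid is 6,131 nt. It is maintained in E. coli through a ColE1/pBR322-type origin and selected with ampicillin via the β-lactamase gene. The catalogue lists it as high copy, although the feature table also detects the rop gene and the bom region typical of pBR322-derived backbones, which normally moderate copy number. An f1 origin is present for single-stranded DNA production. The short tetracycline-resistance fragments are non-functional backbone remnants.

Expression follows the standard pET arrangement: a T7 promoter immediately followed by a lac operator, then the strong T7 gene 10 ribosome binding site. The open reading frame occupies the unannotated stretch between this site and a backbone-encoded C-terminal 6xHis tag (called by the annotation software as a fragment of a longer His tag), followed by the T7 terminator. The plasmid's own lacI gene supplies lac repressor, so transcription stays low until an inducer such as IPTG is added in a host that provides T7 RNA polymerase. The small "SET1" hit between the tag and terminator is probably T7-derived backbone sequence rather than a deliberate fusion. The His tag allows metal-affinity purification, and the construct is intended for recombinant production of this candidate enzyme, as part of a survey of naturally occurring thermotolerant PET hydrolase scaffolds.
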