Addgene plasmid #176773: pEE016
Purpose: Encodes codon optimized putative thermophilic PET hydrolase enzyme for bacterial expression
Depositing lab: Gregg Beckham. Depositing organization: National Laboratory of the Rockies (NLR). Publication: Sourcing thermotolerant poly(ethylene terephthalate) hydrolase scaffolds from natural diversity. Erickson E, Gado JE, Avilan L, Bratti F, Brizendine RK, Cox PA, Gill R, Graham R, Kim DJ, Konig G, Michener WE, Poudel S, Ramirez KJ, Shakespeare TJ, Zahn M, Boyd ES, Payne CM, DuBois JL, Pickford AR, Beckham GT, McGeehan JE. Nat Commun. 2022 Dec 21;13(1):7850. doi: 10.1038/s41467-022-35237-x. PubMed 36543766.
Backbone
  Vector backbone: pET21b(+)
  Backbone manufacturer: EMD Biosciences
  Backbone size w/o insert (bp): 5366
  Vector type: Bacterial Expression
Growth in bacteria
  Bacterial resistance: Ampicillin, 100 μg/mL
  Growth temperature: 37°C
  Growth strain: DH5alpha
  Copy number: High Copy
Gene/Insert
  Gene/Insert name: 208 (alt name: Environmental sample JzSedJan11_10131225)
  Species: Environmental sample
  Insert size (bp): 765
  Promoter: T7
  Tag / fusion protein: 6xHis (C terminal on backbone)
  Cloning method: Restriction Enzyme; 5′ cloning site NdeI (unknown if destroyed); 3′ cloning site XhoI (unknown if destroyed)
  Sequencing primers: 5′ T7 For; 3′ T7 Rev
Terms and licenses: Academic/Nonprofit Terms; Industry Terms: Not Available to Industry
Depositor comments: Accession Number JzSedJan11_10131225
How to cite: pEE016 was a gift from Gregg Beckham (Addgene plasmid # 176773 ; http://n2t.net/addgene:176773 ; RRID:Addgene_176773)
