>Addgene plasmid #176773 | pEE016 | depositor partial sequence | sequence record 342601 | Insert (including NdeI and XhoI sites)
CATATGGACGGCTGCATCGAGGATCTGCGCTTCATCGAGTTCGATGGTTTCCGTTTAGCATCTACCATCC
ACCGTCCGGCCATTGCGACCTCTTCCGCTGTGCTGATGCTGCATGGCTTTACGGGTAACCGCATCGAGGT
CAACCGTCTGTACGTAGACATCGCACGTCGCCTGTGTTCCGAAGGTATGGTTGTTCTGAGACTGGACTAC
CGCGGCCACGGCGAATCTTCCTTGCCGTTCGAAGAATTCAAAATCGGTTACGCCCTGGAGGATGGTGGTA
AAGCCCTGGAAGTTCTGCAGAAACTGTTTAACCCGGTGCGTATCGGCGTCGTCGGTTTCTCTCTGGGTGG
TTATGTAGCTATTCACCTGGCAAGCCGCTATCGTGGTGCGATCTCTTCTCTGGCGCTGCTGGCCCCGGGT
ATCAAGATGGATGAGCTGGCAACTGAACTTGCCCGCAAACTGTCCCTGGAAGGCGACTTCTACATCGTAC
GTGCACTGAAAATTCGCCGCGAAGGTATCGAAAGCATGATCCGTAGCCCGTCCGCCATGATTTATGCAGA
CACCGTTGATATCCCGGTGCTGATCATCCACGCGAAAAACGACAGCGCGGTGCCTTACATCCACAGCATC
GAATTTTACGAAAAAATCCGCAGCCAGAAAAAACGCATCGTTATCCTGGACGAAGGTGGTCACACTTTCG
AACTGCACCACATCCGTGATCGCGTGATCGAAGAAGTGGTTGCGTGGTTCCGCGAAACCCTGCTGTACAC
GCTCGAG
